Addgene plasmid #105351: pTEI042
Purpose: Synthetic biology
Depositing lab: Johannes Stuttmann. Depositing organization: Martin-Luther-Universitaet Halle-Wittenberg. Publication: Peripheral infrastructure vectors and an extended set of plant parts for the Modular Cloning system. Gantner J, Ordon J, Ilse T, Kretschmer C, Gruetzner R, Lofke C, Dagdas Y, Burstenbinder K, Marillonnet S, Stuttmann J. PLoS One. 2018 May 30;13(5):e0197185. doi: 10.1371/journal.pone.0197185. eCollection 2018. PubMed 29847550.
Backbone
  Vector backbone: pICH41295 (Engler et al., 2014)
  Vector type: Synthetic Biology
Growth in bacteria
  Bacterial resistance: Spectinomycin, 50 μg/mL
  Growth temperature: 37°C
  Growth strain: DH5alpha
  Copy number: High Copy
Gene/Insert
  Gene/Insert name: Gal4UAS & 35S min promoter
  Species: Synthetic
  Mutation: BsaI/ BpiI restriction sites removed
  Cloning method: Restriction Enzyme; 5′ cloning site BpiI (destroyed during cloning); 3′ cloning site BpiI (destroyed during cloning)
  Sequencing primers: 5′ CTTTGAGTGAGCTGATACCG; 3′ GGGTTCCGCGCACATTTC
Terms and licenses: Academic/Nonprofit Terms; Industry Terms: Not Available to Industry
How to cite: pTEI042 was a gift from Johannes Stuttmann (Addgene plasmid # 105351 ; http://n2t.net/addgene:105351 ; RRID:Addgene_105351)
