[The description below was written by a language model from this plasmid's Addgene catalogue record and pLannotate feature annotations shown in this document.]
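Description:
pTEI042 is a small (about 2.5 kb) Modular Cloning (MoClo) parts plasmid for plant synthetic biology, built in the pICH41295 level 0 backbone. It is propagated in E. coli as a high-copy plasmid from a ColE1/pUC-type origin and selected with spectinomycin through the aadA gene. aadA lies downstream of an AmpR (bla) promoter annotation. The short integrase, gentamicin-resistance and lacI fragments flagged around it appear to be remnants of the cassette and backbone origins rather than functional genes.

The insert is a synthetic Gal4-responsive promoter module. The annotation shows six Gal4 upstream activating sequence (UAS) binding sites arranged as two blocks of three, flanked by short pUC-type polylinker remnants and followed by the minimal cauliflower mosaic virus 35S promoter. A minimal 35S core on its own normally gives little transcription. The combined element is therefore expected to drive expression only when a Gal4 DNA-binding-domain activator is present to bind the UAS repeats, giving a transactivation-dependent or inducible promoter for plant cells. Internal BsaI and BpiI recognition sites were removed from the insert so that it is compatible with Golden Gate assembly. The fragment was introduced through BpiI sites that were destroyed during cloning, as is usual when a level 0 module is made.

The plasmid carries no coding sequence, reporter or terminator of its own. It serves as a promoter part to be combined with other MoClo modules into transcription units for two-component expression systems or reporter assays. The record gives its purpose only as synthetic biology and does not specify particular downstream applications.
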