Features (pLannotate 1.2.2; 15 found; start..end, strand, type, name):
    470..519     +  CDS            lacI (fragment): lac repressor; lacI; The lac repressor binds to the lac operator to inhibit transcription in E. coli. This inhibition can be relieved by adding lactose or isopropyl-β-D-thiogalactopyranoside (IPTG).
    549..567     -  misc_feature   MCS (fragment): pUC18/19 multiple cloning site
    567..584     +  protein_bind   UAS (fragment): upstream activating sequence mediating Gal4-dependent induction Gal4
    585..602     +  protein_bind   UAS (fragment): upstream activating sequence mediating Gal4-dependent induction Gal4
    603..621     +  protein_bind   UAS (fragment): upstream activating sequence mediating Gal4-dependent induction Gal4
    634..651     +  protein_bind   UAS (fragment): upstream activating sequence mediating Gal4-dependent induction Gal4
    652..669     +  protein_bind   UAS (fragment): upstream activating sequence mediating Gal4-dependent induction Gal4
    670..688     +  protein_bind   UAS (fragment): upstream activating sequence mediating Gal4-dependent induction Gal4
    686..711     +  misc_feature   MCS (fragment): pUC18/19 multiple cloning site
    735..781     +  promoter       minimal CaMV 35S promoter: minimal 35S promoter from cauliflower mosaic virus
    933..1037    +  promoter       AmpR promoter: bla
   1028..1108    -  CDS            int (fragment): INT2_ECOLX - Protein inferred from homology: Swiss-Prot protein existence level 3. Putative integrase believed to be involved in the insertion of antibiotic resistance genes into plasmids and transposons. From Escherichia coli.
   1196..1252    +  CDS            GmR (fragment): gentamycin acetyltransferase; aacC1; confers resistance to gentamycin
   1259..2047    +  CDS            aadA: S3AD_ECOLX - Experimental evidence at protein level: Swiss-Prot protein existence level 1. Mediates bacterial resistance to the antibiotics streptomycin and spectinomycin. From Escherichia coli.
   2221..287     +  rep_origin     ori (across the origin): high-copy-number ColE1/pMB1/pBR322/pUC origin of replication
>Addgene plasmid #105351 | pTEI042 | addgene full sequence | sequence record 206302 | Addgene NGS Result
CGCAGCGGTCGGGCTGAACGGGGGGTTCGTGCACACAGCCCAGCTTGGAGCGAACGACCTACACCGAACT
GAGATACCTACAGCGTGAGCTATGAGAAAGCGCCACGCTTCCCGAAGGGAGAAAGGCGGACAGGTATCCG
GTAAGCGGCAGGGTCGGAACAGGAGAGCGCACGAGGGAGCTTCCAGGGGGAAACGCCTGGTATCTTTATA
GTCCTGTCGGGTTTCGCCACCTCTGACTTGAGCGTCGATTTTTGTGATGCTCGTCAGGGGGGCGGAGCCT
ATGGAAAAACGCCAGCAACGCGGCCTTTTTACGGTTCCTGGCCTTTTGCTGGCCTTTTGCTCACATGTTC
TTTCCTGCGTTATCCCCTGATTCTGTGGATAACCGTATTACCGCCTTTGAGTGAGCTGATACCGCTCGCC
GCAGCCGAACGACCGAGCGCAGCGAGTCAGTGAGCGAGGAAGCGGAAGAGCGCCCAATACGCAAACCGCC
TCTCCCCGCGCGTTGGCCGATTCATTAATCACTCTGTGGTCTCAGGAGCTTGCATGCCGGTCGACTCTAG
AGGATCCGGGTGACAGCCCTCCGACGGGTGACAGCCCTCCGACGGGTGACAGCCCTCCGAATTCTAGAGG
ATCCGGGTGACAGCCCTCCGACGGGTGACAGCCCTCCGACGGGTGACAGCCCTCCGAATTCGAGCTCGGT
ACCCGGGGATCTGTCGACCTCGATCGAGATCTTCGCAAGACCCTTCCTCTATATAAGGAAGTTCATTTCA
TTTGGAGAGGACACGCTGAAGCTAGTCGACTCTAGCCAATGTGAGACCACGAAGTGGCTCTTCAGTGGAC
GAAAGGGCCTCGTGATACGCCTATTTTTATAGGTTAATGTCATGATAATAATGGTTTCTTAGACGTCAGG
TGGCACTTTTCGGGGAAATGTGCGCGGAACCCCTATTTGTTTATTTTTCTAAATACATTCAAATATGTAT
CCGCTCATGAGACAATAACCCTGATAAATGCTTCAATAATATTGAAAAAGGAAGAGTATGCGCTCACGCA
ACTGGTCCAGAACCTTGACCGAACGCAGCGGTGGTAACGGCGCAGTGGCGGTTTTCATGGCTTGTTATGA
CTGTTTTTTTTTGGGGTACAGTCTATGCCTCGGGCATCCAAGCAGCAAGCGCGTTACGCCGTGGGTCGAT
GTTTGATGTTATGGAGCAGCAACGATGTTACGCAGCAGGGCAGTCGCCCTAAAACAAAGTTAAACATCAT
GAGGGAAGCGGTGATCGCCGAAGTATCGACTCAACTATCAGAGGTAGTTGGCGTCATCGAGCGCCATCTC
GAACCGACGTTGCTGGCCGTACATTTGTACGGCTCCGCAGTGGATGGCGGCCTGAAGCCACACAGCGATA
TTGATTTGCTGGTTACGGTGACCGTAAGGCTTGATGAAACAACGCGGCGAGCTTTGATCAACGACCTTTT
GGAAACTTCGGCTTCCCCTGGAGAGAGCGAGATTCTCCGCGCTGTAGAAGTCACCATTGTTGTGCACGAC
GACATCATTCCGTGGCGTTATCCAGCTAAGCGCGAACTGCAATTTGGAGAATGGCAGCGCAATGACATTC
TTGCAGGTATCTTCGAGCCAGCCACGATCGACATTGATCTGGCTATCTTGCTGACAAAAGCAAGAGAACA
TAGCGTTGCCTTGGTAGGTCCAGCGGCGGAGGAACTCTTTGATCCGGTTCCTGAACAGGATCTATTTGAG
GCGCTAAATGAAACCTTAACGCTATGGAACTCGCCGCCCGACTGGGCTGGCGATGAGCGAAATGTAGTGC
TTACGTTGTCCCGCATTTGGTACAGCGCAGTAACCGGCAAAATCGCGCCGAAGGATGTCGCTGCCGACTG
GGCAATGGAGCGCCTGCCGGCCCAGTATCAGCCCGTCATACTTGAAGCTAGACAGGCTTATCTTGGACAA
GAAGAAGATCGCTTGGCCTCGCGCGCAGATCAGTTGGAAGAATTTGTCCATTACGTAAAAGGCGAGATCA
CCAAGGTAGTCGGCAAATAACTGTCAGACCAAGTTTACTCATATATACTTTAGATTGATTTAAAACTTCA
TTTTTAATTTAAAAGGATCTAGGTGAAGATCCTTTTTGATAATCTCATGACCAAAATCCCTTAACGTGAG
TTTTCGTTCCACTGAGCGTCAGACCCCGTAGAAAAGATCAAAGGATCTTCTTGAGATCCTTTTTTTCTGC
GCGTAATCTGCTGCTTGCAAACAAAAAAACCACCGCTACCAGCGGTGGTTTGTTTGCCGGATCAAGAGCT
ACCAACTCTTTTTCCGAAGGTAACTGGCTTCAGCAGAGCGCAGATACCAAATACTGTTCTTCTAGTGTAG
CCGTAGTTAGGCCACCACTTCAAGAACTCTGTAGCACCGCCTACATACCTCGCTCTGCTAATCCTGTTAC
CAGTGGCTGCTGCCAGTGGCGATAAGTCGTGTCTTACCGGGTTGGACTCAAGACGATAGTTACCGGATAA
GG
